Addgene plasmid #180156: H11-CAG-loxP-FNF-bpA-3pA-loxP-tdTomato
Purpose: tdTomato cre reporter with Hipp11 recombineering homology arms
Depositing lab: Mario Capecchi. Depositing organization: University of Utah.
Backbone
  Vector backbone: Custom
  Backbone manufacturer: Hyung-song Nam, Capecchi laboratory
  Vector type: Mammalian Expression, Bacterial Expression, Mouse Targeting, Cre/Lox
Growth in bacteria
  Bacterial resistance: Ampicillin and Kanamycin, 100 & 50 μg/mL
  Growth temperature: 30°C
  Growth strain: DH10B
  Growth instructions: The DNA sequence flanked by the loxP sites are prone to deletion in E. coli by recombination. Double-selecting with ampicillin and kanamycin is recommended. The concentrations can be halved if growth is too slow.
  Copy number: High Copy
Gene/Insert
  Gene/Insert name: tdTomato
  Species: Synthetic
Resource information
  A portion of this plasmid was derived from a plasmid made by: CAG promoter is from pCAGGS obtained from BCCM/LMBP. Neo* is from plasmid #22687. bGH pA is from Neal Copeland. SV40 pA is from Clontech. tdTomato is from Roger Tsien. WPRE is from Miguel Ramalho-Santos. Backbone is from Stratagene.
Terms and licenses: Academic/Nonprofit Terms; Industry Terms: Not Available to Industry
Depositor comments: A reporter expression cassette with short homology arms to Hipp11 on either side. Constructed originally for generating Hipp11 reporter allele targeting vector by recombineering. Untested for other purposes, but may be useful for CRISPR knock-in as well.
How to cite: H11-CAG-loxP-FNF-bpA-3pA-loxP-tdTomato was a gift from Mario Capecchi (Addgene plasmid # 180156 ; http://n2t.net/addgene:180156 ; RRID:Addgene_180156)
