[The description below was written by a language model from this plasmid's Addgene catalogue record and pLannotate feature annotations shown in this document.]
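Description:
H11-CAG-loxP-FNF-bpA-3pA-loxP-tdTomato is a 9.3 kb Cre-dependent tdTomato reporter cassette carried in a custom high-copy plasmid, flanked by short homology arms to the mouse Hipp11 (H11) safe-harbour locus. The backbone is pBluescript-like, with a ColE1/pUC origin, an f1 origin, remnants of the lac/lacZα region and a T7 promoter, and an ampicillin resistance gene. A second bacterial marker, the Tn5 NeoR/KanR gene under the EM7 promoter, sits inside the floxed stop cassette. The record notes that the loxP-flanked segment tends to be deleted by recombination in E. coli, so selecting with both ampicillin and kanamycin retains the intact cassette. The homology arms themselves are not annotated in the feature table.

The payload is driven by the CAG promoter (CMV enhancer, chicken β-actin promoter and chimeric intron). Downstream lies a loxP-flanked stop element consisting of an FRT-Neo-FRT unit ("FNF"), a bGH polyadenylation signal and three tandem SV40 poly(A) signals, which together terminate transcription before it reaches the reporter. After the second loxP come the tdTomato coding sequence, a WPRE to enhance transcript stability and expression, and a final bGH poly(A). Cre recombination removes the stop cassette and places tdTomato directly under CAG control, permanently marking Cre-expressing cells and their descendants. The FRT sites additionally allow FLP-mediated removal of the Neo unit alone.

The construct was built as a donor for recombineering the reporter into a larger Hipp11 targeting vector to generate a mouse reporter allele. The depositor comments that it may also serve as a CRISPR knock-in donor, though this is untested.
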