Features (pLannotate 1.2.2; 32 found; start..end, strand, type, name):
     24..128     +  promoter       AmpR promoter: bla
    129..989     +  CDS            AmpR: β-lactamase; bla; confers resistance to ampicillin, carbenicillin, and related antibiotics
   1160..1748    +  rep_origin     ori: high-copy-number ColE1/pMB1/pBR322/pUC origin of replication
   1931..2023    +  CDS            lacI (fragment): lac repressor; lacI; The lac repressor binds to the lac operator to inhibit transcription in E. coli. This inhibition can be relieved by adding lactose or isopropyl-β-D-thiogalactopyranoside (IPTG).
   2036..2057    +  protein_bind   CAP binding site: CAP binding activates transcription in the presence of cAMP. E. coli catabolite activator protein
   2072..2102    +  promoter       lac promoter: promoter for the E. coli lac operon
   2110..2126    +  protein_bind   lac operator: The lac repressor binds to the lac operator to inhibit transcription in E. coli. This inhibition can be relieved by adding lactose or isopropyl-β-D-thiogalactopyranoside (IPTG). lac repressor encoded by lacI
   2406..2785    +  enhancer       CMV enhancer: human cytomegalovirus immediate early enhancer
   2787..3064    +  promoter       chicken β-actin promoter: No description available
   3065..4081    +  intron         chimeric intron: chimera between introns from chicken β-actin and rabbit β-globin
   4136..4169    +  protein_bind   loxP: Cre-mediated recombination occurs in the 8-bp core sequence (GCATACAT). Cre recombinase
   4171..4204    +  protein_bind   FRT (minimal): supports FLP-mediated excision but not integration (Turan and Bode, 2011) FLP recombinase from the Saccharomyces cerevisiae 2μ plasmid
   4205..4252    +  promoter       EM7 promoter: synthetic bacterial promoter&nbsp
   4271..5074    +  CDS            NeoR/KanR: aminoglycoside phosphotransferase from Tn5; aph(3')-II (or nptII); confers resistance to neomycin, kanamycin, and G418 (Geneticin®)
   5087..5120    +  protein_bind   FRT (minimal): supports FLP-mediated excision but not integration (Turan and Bode, 2011) FLP recombinase from the Saccharomyces cerevisiae 2μ plasmid
   5147..5371    +  polyA_signal   bGH poly(A) signal: bovine growth hormone polyadenylation signal
   5375..5396    +  promoter       SV40 promoter (fragment): SV40 enhancer and early promoter
   5426..5451    +  misc_feature   MCS (fragment): pBluescript multiple cloning site
   5451..5533    +  CDS            large T antigen (fragment): large T antigen from SV40 (simian virus 40)
   5556..5677    +  polyA_signal   SV40 poly(A) signal: SV40 polyadenylation signal
   5684..5766    +  CDS            large T antigen (fragment): large T antigen from SV40 (simian virus 40)
   5789..5910    +  polyA_signal   SV40 poly(A) signal: SV40 polyadenylation signal
   5917..5999    +  CDS            large T antigen (fragment): large T antigen from SV40 (simian virus 40)
   6022..6143    +  polyA_signal   SV40 poly(A) signal: SV40 polyadenylation signal
   6166..6199    +  protein_bind   loxP: Cre-mediated recombination occurs in the 8-bp core sequence (GCATACAT). Cre recombinase
   6209..7636    +  CDS            tdTomato: tdTomato is a basic (constitutively fluorescent) orange fluorescent protein published in 2004, derived from Discosoma sp.. It is reported to be a somewhat slowly-maturing tandem dimer with low acid sensitivity.
   7648..8232    +  misc_feature   WPRE: woodchuck hepatitis virus posttranscriptional regulatory element
   8277..8501    +  polyA_signal   bGH poly(A) signal: bovine growth hormone polyadenylation signal
   8505..8526    +  promoter       SV40 promoter (fragment): SV40 enhancer and early promoter
   8699..8717    -  promoter       T7 promoter: promoter for bacteriophage T7 RNA polymerase
   8720..8877    +  CDS            lacZα (fragment): LacZα fragment of β-galactosidase; lacZ fragment
   8909..9337    -  rep_origin     f1 ori (sequence partly withheld): f1 bacteriophage origin of replication; arrow indicates direction of (+) strand synthesis
>Addgene plasmid #180156 | H11-CAG-loxP-FNF-bpA-3pA-loxP-tdTomato | addgene full sequence | sequence record 360161 | Addgene NGS Result
GTGGCACTTTTCGGGGAAATGTGCGCGGAACCCCTATTTGTTTATTTTTCTAAATACATTCAAATATGTA
TCCGCTCATGAGACAATAACCCTGATAAATGCTTCAATAATATTGAAAAAGGAAGAGTATGAGTATTCAA
CATTTCCGTGTCGCCCTTATTCCCTTTTTTGCGGCATTTTGCCTTCCTGTTTTTGCTCACCCAGAAACGC
TGGTGAAAGTAAAAGATGCTGAAGATCAGTTGGGTGCACGAGTGGGTTACATCGAACTGGATCTCAACAG
CGGTAAGATCCTTGAGAGTTTTCGCCCCGAAGAACGTTTTCCAATGATGAGCACTTTTAAAGTTCTGCTA
TGTGGCGCGGTATTATCCCGTATTGACGCCGGGCAAGAGCAACTCGGTCGCCGCATACACTATTCTCAGA
ATGACTTGGTTGAGTACTCACCAGTCACAGAAAAGCATCTTACGGATGGCATGACAGTAAGAGAATTATG
CAGTGCTGCCATAACCATGAGTGATAACACTGCGGCCAACTTACTTCTGACAACGATCGGAGGACCGAAG
GAGCTAACCGCTTTTTTGCACAACATGGGGGATCATGTAACTCGCCTTGATCGTTGGGAACCGGAGCTGA
ATGAAGCCATACCAAACGACGAGCGTGACACCACGATGCCTGTAGCAATGGCAACAACGTTGCGCAAACT
ATTAACTGGCGAACTACTTACTCTAGCTTCCCGGCAACAATTAATAGACTGGATGGAGGCGGATAAAGTT
GCAGGACCACTTCTGCGCTCGGCCCTTCCGGCTGGCTGGTTTATTGCTGATAAATCTGGAGCCGGTGAGC
GTGGGTCTCGCGGTATCATTGCAGCACTGGGGCCAGATGGTAAGCCCTCCCGTATCGTAGTTATCTACAC
GACGGGGAGTCAGGCAACTATGGATGAACGAAATAGACAGATCGCTGAGATAGGTGCCTCACTGATTAAG
CATTGGTAACTGTCAGACCAAGTTTACTCATATATACTTTAGATTGATTTAAAACTTCATTTTTAATTTA
AAAGGATCTAGGTGAAGATCCTTTTTGATAATCTCATGACCAAAATCCCTTAACGTGAGTTTTCGTTCCA
CTGAGCGTCAGACCCCGTAGAAAAGATCAAAGGATCTTCTTGAGATCCTTTTTTTCTGCGCGTAATCTGC
TGCTTGCAAACAAAAAAACCACCGCTACCAGCGGTGGTTTGTTTGCCGGATCAAGAGCTACCAACTCTTT
TTCCGAAGGTAACTGGCTTCAGCAGAGCGCAGATACCAAATACTGTTCTTCTAGTGTAGCCGTAGTTAGG
CCACCACTTCAAGAACTCTGTAGCACCGCCTACATACCTCGCTCTGCTAATCCTGTTACCAGTGGCTGCT
GCCAGTGGCGATAAGTCGTGTCTTACCGGGTTGGACTCAAGACGATAGTTACCGGATAAGGCGCAGCGGT
CGGGCTGAACGGGGGGTTCGTGCACACAGCCCAGCTTGGAGCGAACGACCTACACCGAACTGAGATACCT
ACAGCGTGAGCTATGAGAAAGCGCCACGCTTCCCGAAGGGAGAAAGGCGGACAGGTATCCGGTAAGCGGC
AGGGTCGGAACAGGAGAGCGCACGAGGGAGCTTCCAGGGGGAAACGCCTGGTATCTTTATAGTCCTGTCG
GGTTTCGCCACCTCTGACTTGAGCGTCGATTTTTGTGATGCTCGTCAGGGGGGCGGAGCCTATGGAAAAA
CGCCAGCAACGCGGCCTTTTTACGGTTCCTGGCCTTTTGCTGGCCTTTTGCTCACATGTTCTTTCCTGCG
TTATCCCCTGATTCTGTGGATAACCGTATTACCGCCTTTGAGTGAGCTGATACCGCTCGCCGCAGCCGAA
CGACCGAGCGCAGCGAGTCAGTGAGCGAGGAAGCGGAAGAGCGCCCAATACGCAAACCGCCTCTCCCCGC
GCGTTGGCCGATTCATTAATGCAGCTGGCACGACAGGTTTCCCGACTGGAAAGCGGGCAGTGAGCGCAAC
GCAATTAATGTGAGTTAGCTCACTCATTAGGCACCCCAGGCTTTACACTTTATGCTTCCGGCTCGTATGT
TGTGTGGAATTGTGAGCGGATAACAATTTCACACAGGAAACAGCTATGACCATGATTACGCCAAGCGCGC
AATTAAGTTTAAACAAGGGCAGGATGTGTCAAACTGCCAATAGAGAACTACTTACTCTTCAGGCTGAAGC
TGATGGAACAGGTAACAAAGGCAAACACTAATCATGATCAGCAAGATGAAGCAGAAAGGGAACAAGGGGA
TATTAAATGTGTATAGACACGCTAGAGAGATGGCTCAGCAGTTAAGAGAACTAGCTGGTCTTTCAGAGGT
CCTGAGATCAATACCGGTCATGGTCGACATTGATTATTGACTAGTTATTAATAGTAATCAATTACGGGGT
CATTAGTTCATAGCCCATATATGGAGTTCCGCGTTACATAACTTACGGTAAATGGCCCGCCTGGCTGACC
GCCCAACGACCCCCGCCCATTGACGTCAATAATGACGTATGTTCCCATAGTAACGCCAATAGGGACTTTC
CATTGACGTCAATGGGTGGAGTATTTACGGTAAACTGCCCACTTGGCAGTACATCAAGTGTATCATATGC
CAAGTACGCCCCCTATTGACGTCAATGACGGTAAATGGCCCGCCTGGCATTATGCCCAGTACATGACCTT
ATGGGACTTTCCTACTTGGCAGTACATCTACGTATTAGTCATCGCTATTACCATGGTCGAGGTGAGCCCC
ACGTTCTGCTTCACTCTCCCCATCTCCCCCCCCTCCCCACCCCCAATTTTGTATTTATTTATTTTTTAAT
TATTTTGTGCAGCGATGGGGGCGGGGGGGGGGGGGGGGCGCGCGCCRGGSGGGGSGGGGSGGGGSGRGGG
GSGGGGSGGGGSGAGGCGGAGAGGTGCGGCGGCAGCCAATCAGAGCGGCGCGCTCCGAAAGTTTCCTTTT
ATGGCGAGGCGGCGGCGGCGGCGGCCCTATAAAAAGCGAAGCGCGCGGCGGGCGGGAGTCGCTGCGCGCT
GCCTTCGCCCCGTGCCCCGCTCCGCCGCCGCCTCGCGCCGCCCGCCCCGGCTCTGACTGACCGCGTTACT
CCCACAGGTGAGCGGGCGGGACGGCCCTTCTCCTCCGGGCTGTAATTAGCGCTTGGTTTAATGACGGCTT
GTTTCTTTTCTGTGGCTGCGTGAAAGCCTTGAGGGGCTCCGGGAGGGCCCTTTGTGCGGGGGGAGCGGCT
CGGGGGGTGCGTGCGTGTGTGTGTGCGTGGGGAGCGCCGCGTGCGGCTCCGCGCTGCCCGGCGGCTGTGA
GCGCTGCGGGCGCGGCGCGGGGCTTTGTGCGCTCCGCAGTGTGCGCGAGGGGAGCGCGGCCGGGGGCGGT
GCCCCGCGGTGCGGGGGGGGCTGCGAGGGGAACAAAGGCTGCGTGCGGGGTGTGTGCGTGGGGGGGTGAG
CAGGGGGTGTGGGCGCGTCGGTCGGGCTGCAACCCCCCCTGCACCCCCCTCCCCGAGTTGCTGAGCACGG
CCCGGCTTCGGGTGCGGGGCTCCGTACGGGGCGTGGCGCGGGGCTCGCCGTGCCGGGCGGGGGGTGGCGG
CAGGTGGGGGTGCCGGGCGGGGCGGGGCCGCCTCGGGCCGGGGRGGGCTCGGGGGAGGGGCGCGGCGGCC
CCCGGAGCGCCGGCGGCTGTCGAGGCGCGGCGAGCCGCAGCCATTGCCTTTTATGGTAATCGTGCGAGAG
GGCGCAGGGACTTCCTTTGTCCCAAATCTGTGCGGAGCCGAAATCTGGGAGGCGCCGCCGCACCCCCTCT
AGCGGGCGCGGGGCGAAGCGGTGCGGCGCCGGCAGGAAGGAAATGGGCGGGGAGGGCCTTCGTGCGTCGC
CGCGCCGCCGTCCCCTTCTCCCTCTCCAGCCTCGGGGCTGTCCGCGGGGGGACGGCTGCCTTCGGGGGGG
ACGGGGCAGGGCGGGGTTCGGCTTCTGGCGTGTGACCGGCGGCTCTAGAGCCTCTGCTAACCATGTTCAT
GCCTTCTTCTTTTTCCTACAGCTCCTGGGCAACGTGCTGGTTATTGTGCTGTCTCATCATTTTGGCAAAG
AATTCATAACTTCGTATAGCATACATTATACGAAGTTATAGAAGTTCCTATTCTCTAGAAAGTATAGGAA
CTTCGTTGACAATTAATCATCGGCATAGTATATCGGCATAGTATAATACGACAAGGTGAGGAACTAAACC
ATGGGATCGGCCATTGAACAAGATGGATTGCACGCAGGTTCTCCGGCCGCTTGGGTGGAGAGGCTATTCG
GCTATGACTGGGCACAACAGACAATCGGCTGCTCTGATGCCGCCGTGTTCCGGCTGTCAGCGCAGGGGCG
CCCGGTTCTTTTTGTCAAGACCGACCTGTCCGGTGCCCTGAATGAACTGCAGGACGAGGCAGCGCGGCTA
TCGTGGCTGGCCACGACGGGCGTTCCTTGCGCAGCTGTGCTCGACGTTGTCACTGAAGCGGGAAGGGACT
GGCTGCTATTGGGCGAAGTGCCGGGGCAGGATCTCCTGTCATCTCACCTTGCTCCTGCCGAGAAAGTATC
CATCATGGCTGATGCAATGCGGCGGCTGCATACGCTTGATCCGGCTACCTGCCCATTCGACCACCAAGCG
AAACATCGCATCGAGCGAGCACGTACTCGGATGGAAGCCGGTCTTGTCGATCAGGATGATCTGGACGAAG
AGCATCAGGGGCTCGCGCCAGCCGAACTGTTCGCCAGGCTCAAGGCGCGCATGCCCGACGGCGATGATCT
CGTCGTGACCCATGGCGATGCCTGCTTGCCGAATATCATGGTGGAAAATGGCCGCTTTTCTGGATTCATC
GACTGTGGCCGGCTGGGTGTGGCGGACCGCTATCAGGACATAGCGTTGGCTACCCGTGATATTGCTGAAG
AGCTTGGCGGCGAATGGGCTGACCGCTTCCTCGTGCTTTACGGTATCGCCGCTCCCGATTCGCAGCGCAT
CGCCTTCTATCGCCTTCTTGACGAGTTCTTCTGAGGGGATCAATTCGAAGTTCCTATTCTCTAGAAAGTA
TAGGAACTTCGCTAGCAGCTCGCTGATCAGCCTCGACTGTGCCTTCTAGTTGCCAGCCATCTGTTGTTTG
CCCCTCCCCCGTGCCTTCCTTGACCCTGGAAGGTGCCACTCCCACTGTCCTTTCCTAATAAAATGAGGAA
ATTGCATCGCATTGTCTGAGTAGGTGTCATTCTATTCTGGGGGGTGGGGTGGGGCAGGACAGCAAGGGGG
AGGATTGGGAAGACAATAGCAGGCATGCTGGGGATGCGGTGGGCTCTATGGCTTCTGAGGCGGAAAGAAC
CAGCTGGGGCTCGACTAGAGCTTGCGGAACCCTTACCACCGCGGTGGCGGCCGCTCTAGAATCATAATCA
GCCATACCACATTTGTAGAGGTTTTACTTGCTTTAAAAAACCTCCCACACCTCCCCCTGAACCTGAAACA
TAAAATGAATGCAATTGTTGTTGTTAACTTGTTTATTGCAGCTTATAATGGTTACAAATAAAGCAATAGC
ATCACAAATTTCACAAATAAAGCATTTTTTTCACTGCATTCTAGTTGTGGTTTGTCCAAACTCATCAATG
TATCTTAACTAGAATCATAATCAGCCATACCACATTTGTAGAGGTTTTACTTGCTTTAAAAAACCTCCCA
CACCTCCCCCTGAACCTGAAACATAAAATGAATGCAATTGTTGTTGTTAACTTGTTTATTGCAGCTTATA
ATGGTTACAAATAAAGCAATAGCATCACAAATTTCACAAATAAAGCATTTTTTTCACTGCATTCTAGTTG
TGGTTTGTCCAAACTCATCAATGTATCTTAACTAGAATCATAATCAGCCATACCACATTTGTAGAGGTTT
TACTTGCTTTAAAAAACCTCCCACACCTCCCCCTGAACCTGAAACATAAAATGAATGCAATTGTTGTTGT
TAACTTGTTTATTGCAGCTTATAATGGTTACAAATAAAGCAATAGCATCACAAATTTCACAAATAAAGCA
TTTTTTTCACTGCATTCTAGTTGTGGTTTGTCCAAACTCATCAATGTATCTTAACTAGTGGATCTCATGC
CTAGGATAACTTCGTATAGCATACATTATACGAAGTTATAGGCGCGCCATGGTGAGCAAGGGCGAGGAGG
TCATCAAAGAGTTCATGCGCTTCAAGGTGCGCATGGAGGGCTCCATGAACGGCCACGAGTTCGAGATCGA
GGGCGAGGGCGAGGGCCGCCCCTACGAGGGCACCCAGACCGCCAAGCTGAAGGTGACCAAGGGCGGCCCC
CTGCCCTTCGCCTGGGACATCCTGTCCCCCCAGTTCATGTACGGCTCCAAGGCGTACGTGAAGCACCCCG
CCGACATCCCCGATTACAAGAAGCTGTCCTTCCCCGAGGGCTTCAAGTGGGAGCGCGTGATGAACTTCGA
GGACGGCGGTCTGGTGACCGTGACCCAGGACTCCTCCCTGCAGGACGGCACGCTGATCTACAAGGTGAAG
ATGCGCGGCACCAACTTCCCCCCCGACGGCCCCGTAATGCAGAAGAAGACCATGGGCTGGGAGGCCTCCA
CCGAGCGCCTGTACCCCCGCGACGGCGTGCTGAAGGGCGAGATCCACCAGGCCCTGAAGCTGAAGGACGG
CGGCCACTACCTGGTGGAGTTCAAGACCATCTACATGGCCAAGAAGCCCGTGCAACTGCCCGGCTACTAC
TACGTGGACACCAAGCTGGACATCACCTCCCACAACGAGGACTACACCATCGTGGAACAGTACGAGCGCT
CCGAGGGCCGCCACCACCTGTTCCTGGGGCATGGCACCGGCAGCACCGGCAGCGGCAGCTCCGGCACCGC
CTCCTCCGAGGACAACAACATGGCCGTCATCAAAGAGTTCATGCGCTTCAAGGTGCGCATGGAGGGCTCC
ATGAACGGCCACGAGTTCGAGATCGAGGGCGAGGGCGAGGGCCGCCCCTACGAGGGCACCCAGACCGCCA
AGCTGAAGGTGACCAAGGGCGGCCCCCTGCCCTTCGCCTGGGACATCCTGTCCCCCCAGTTCATGTACGG
CTCCAAGGCGTACGTGAAGCACCCCGCCGACATCCCCGATTACAAGAAGCTGTCCTTCCCCGAGGGCTTC
AAGTGGGAGCGCGTGATGAACTTCGAGGACGGCGGTCTGGTGACCGTGACCCAGGACTCCTCCCTGCAGG
ACGGCACGCTGATCTACAAGGTGAAGATGCGCGGCACCAACTTCCCCCCCGACGGCCCCGTAATGCAGAA
GAAGACCATGGGCTGGGAGGCCTCCACCGAGCGCCTGTACCCCCGCGACGGCGTGCTGAAGGGCGAGATC
CACCAGGCCCTGAAGCTGAAGGACGGCGGCCACTACCTGGTGGAGTTCAAGACCATCTACATGGCCAAGA
AGCCCGTGCAACTGCCCGGCTACTACTACGTGGACACCAAGCTGGACATCACCTCCCACAACGAGGACTA
CACCATCGTGGAACAGTACGAGCGCTCCGAGGGCCGCCACCACCTGTTCCTGTACGGCATGGACGAGCTG
TACAAGTAATTAATTAAAACCTCTGGATTACAAAATTTGTGAAAGATTGACTGGTATTCTTAACTATGTT
GCTCCTTTTACGCTATGTGGATACGCTGCTTTAATGCCTTTGTATCATGCTATTGCTTCCCGTATGGCTT
TCATTTTCTCCTCCTTGTATAAATCCTGGTTGCTGTCTCTTTATGAGGAGTTGTGGCCCGTTGTCAGGCA
ACGTGGCGTGGTGTGCACTGTGTTTGCTGACGCAACCCCCACTGGTTGGGGCATTGCCACCACCTGTCAG
CTCCTTTCCGGGACTTTCGCTTTCCCCCTCCCTATTGCCACGGCGGAACTCATCGCCGCCTGCCTTGCCC
GCTGCTGGACAGGGGCTCGGCTGTTGGGCACTGACAATTCCGTGGTGTTGTCGGGGAAATCATCGTCCTT
TCCTTGGCTGCTCGCCTGTGTTGCCACCTGGATTCTGCGCGGGACGTCCTTCTGCTACGTCCCTTCGGCC
CTCAATCCAGCGGACCTTCCTTCCCGCGGCCTGCTGCCGGCTCTGCGGCCTCTTCCGCGTCTTCGCCTTC
GCCCTCAGACGAGTCGGATCTCCCTTTGGGCCGCCTCCCCGCAGGATCCACTAGAGCGGCCGCCTAGAGC
TCGCTATCAGCCTCGACTGTGCCTTCTAGTTGCCAGCCATCTGTTGTTTGCCCCTCCCCCGTGCCTTCCT
TGACCCTGGAAGGTGCCACTCCCACTGTCCTTTCCTAATAAAATGAGGAAATTGCATCGCATTGTCTGAG
TAGGTGTCATTCTATTCTGGGGGGTGGGGTGGGGCAGGACAGCAAGGGGGAGGATTGGGAAGACAATAGC
AGGCATGCTGGGGATGCGGTGGGCTCTATGGCTTCTGAGGCGGAAAGAACCAGCTGGGGCTCGACTAGAG
CTTGCGGAACCCTTAAGCTTGTCATTCGAATTTAGACACCCACATGGTGGCTCATGACCATCTATCTATA
AATGGATCTGATTTTCATGTCTGGCAGTGTACAGAAGCTAACTGAAGAAAGGTGGAAGACCCACAAGAGT
TCAAGGTACCCAATTCGCCCTATAGTGAGTCGTATTACAATTCACTGGCCGTCGTTTTACAACGTCGTGA
CTGGGAAAACCCTGGCGTTACCCAACTTAATCGCCTTGCAGCACATCCCCCTTTCGCCAGCTGGCGTAAT
AGCGAAGAGGCCCGCACCGATCGCCCTTCCCAACAGTTGCGCAGCCTGAATGGCGAATGGCAAATTGTAA
GCGTTAATATTTTGTTAAAATTCGCGTTAAATTTTTGTTAAATCAGCTCATTTTTTAACCAATAGGCCGA
AATCGGCAAAATCCCTTATAAATCAAAAGAATAGACCGAGATAGGGT
[37 nt withheld, positions 9008-9044]
AAAGAACGTGGACTCCAACGTCAAAGG
[49 nt withheld, positions 9072-9120]
T
[91 nt withheld, positions 9122-9212]
G
[124 nt withheld, positions 9214-9337]
CAG
